Addgene plasmid #188995: hOCT1-miRFP
Purpose: A mammalian expression plasmid encoding miRFP-tagged human OCT1
Depositing lab: Jeremy Baskin. Publication: Organelle-Selective Membrane Labeling through Phospholipase D-Mediated Transphosphatidylation. Chiu DC, Baskin JM. JACS Au. 2022 Nov 28;2(12):2703-2713. doi: 10.1021/jacsau.2c00419. eCollection 2022 Dec 26. PubMed 36590261.
Backbone
  Vector backbone: miRFP-N1
  Backbone size w/o insert (bp): 4966
  Total vector size (bp): 6628
  Vector type: Mammalian Expression
Growth in bacteria
  Bacterial resistance: Kanamycin, 50 μg/mL
  Growth temperature: 37°C
  Growth strain: DH5alpha
  Copy number: High Copy
Gene/Insert
  Gene/Insert name: hOCT1 (alt name: SLC22A1)
  Species: H. sapiens (human)
  Insert size (bp): 1662
  Entrez Gene: SLC22A1 (a.k.a. HOCT1, OCT1, oct1_cds)
  Promoter: CMV
  Tag / fusion protein: miRFP (C terminal on insert)
  Cloning method: Restriction Enzyme; 5′ cloning site XhoI (not destroyed); 3′ cloning site EcoRI (not destroyed)
  Sequencing primers: 5′ CMV-S; 3′ miRFP-AS
Resource information
  A portion of this plasmid was derived from a plasmid made by: Addgene 132034
Terms and licenses: Academic/Nonprofit Terms; Industry Terms: Not Available to Industry
How to cite: hOCT1-miRFP was a gift from Jeremy Baskin (Addgene plasmid # 188995 ; http://n2t.net/addgene:188995 ; RRID:Addgene_188995)
