[The description below was written by a language model from this plasmid's Addgene catalogue record and pLannotate feature annotations shown in this document.]
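Description:
hOCT1-miRFP is a mammalian expression plasmid of 6,628 bp built on the miRFP-N1 backbone, an N1-style vector in which an inserted coding sequence is fused upstream of a fluorescent protein. It is propagated in E. coli from a high-copy ColE1/pUC-type origin and selected with kanamycin. The resistance cassette is the dual-purpose NeoR/KanR gene (Tn5 aminoglycoside phosphotransferase). A bacterial bla-type promoter placed in tandem with the SV40 enhancer/early promoter drives this gene, and an HSV TK polyadenylation signal terminates it. The same marker can therefore confer G418 resistance in mammalian cells. An f1 origin is also present. Several short annotations (RSF ori, ble, bGH poly(A), SV40 large T antigen) are flagged only as fragments and are probably backbone remnants or partial matches rather than functional parts.

The payload is the 1,662 bp human SLC22A1 coding sequence, which encodes OCT1, a polyspecific organic cation transporter that moves substrates such as choline, tetraethylammonium, MPP and metformin. It was cloned between the XhoI and EcoRI sites of the multiple cloning site, and both sites were retained. Expression is driven by the human cytomegalovirus immediate-early enhancer and promoter. The transporter is joined through a short stretch of residual polylinker to a C-terminal miRFP, annotated as a bright monomeric near-infrared fluorescent protein engineered from a bacterial phytochrome with emission near 670 nm. The transcript ends at an SV40 polyadenylation signal.

The plasmid is intended for transfecting mammalian cells to overexpress OCT1 while tracking its expression and localisation in the near-infrared channel. The associated work concerns organelle-selective membrane labelling by phospholipase D-mediated transphosphatidylation, but the record does not state OCT1's specific role in it.
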