Features (pLannotate 1.2.2; 17 found; start..end, strand, type, name):
      4..38      +  rep_origin     RSF ori (fragment): Plasmids containing the RSF 1030 origin of replication can be propagated in E. coli cells that contain additional plasmids with compatible origins.
    106..409     +  enhancer       CMV enhancer: human cytomegalovirus immediate early enhancer
    410..613     +  promoter       CMV promoter: human cytomegalovirus (CMV) immediate early promoter
    636..663     +  misc_feature   MCS (fragment): multiple cloning site
    670..2331    +  CDS            SLC22A1: S22A1_HUMAN - Also known as OCT1. Experimental evidence at protein level: Swiss-Prot protein existence level 1. Translocates a broad array of organic cations with various structures and molecular weights including the model compounds 1- methyl-4-phenylpyridinium (MPP), tetraethylammonium (TEA), N-1- methylnicotinamide (NMN), 4-(4-(dimethylamino)styryl)-N- methylpyridinium (ASP), the endogenous compounds choline, guanidine, histamine, epinephrine, adrenaline, noradrenaline and dopamine, and the drugs quinine, and metformin. The transport of organic cations is inhibited by a broad array of compo
   2342..2378    +  misc_feature   MCS (fragment): multiple cloning site
   2392..3339    +  CDS            ORF frame 1: bright monomeric near-infrared fluorescent protein engineered from a bacterial phytochrome, with an emission maximum of 670 nm (Shcherbakova et al., 2016)
   3355..3438    +  CDS            large T antigen (fragment): large T antigen from SV40 (simian virus 40)
   3461..3582    +  polyA_signal   SV40 poly(A) signal: SV40 polyadenylation signal
   3616..4044    -  rep_origin     f1 ori (sequence partly withheld): f1 bacteriophage origin of replication; arrow indicates direction of (+) strand synthesis
   4071..4175    +  promoter       AmpR promoter: bla
   4177..4534    +  promoter       SV40 promoter: SV40 enhancer and early promoter
   4569..5363    +  CDS            NeoR/KanR: aminoglycoside phosphotransferase from Tn5; aph(3')-II (or nptII); confers resistance to neomycin, kanamycin, and G418 (Geneticin®)
   5384..5536    +  CDS            ble (fragment): BLE_KLEPN - Experimental evidence at protein level: Swiss-Prot protein existence level 1. Binding protein with a strong affinity to the bleomycin family of antibiotics. Binds to CL990; an antimitotic-antibiotic compound. From Klebsiella pneumoniae.
   5595..5642    +  polyA_signal   HSV TK poly(A) signal: herpes simplex virus thymidine kinase polyadenylation signal (Cole and Stacy, 1985)
   5733..5749    -  polyA_signal   bGH poly(A) signal (fragment): bovine growth hormone polyadenylation signal
   5971..6559    +  rep_origin     ori: high-copy-number ColE1/pMB1/pBR322/pUC origin of replication
>Addgene plasmid #188995 | hOCT1-miRFP | addgene full sequence | sequence record 371648 | Addgene NGS Result
GCGTTATCCCCTGATTCTGTGGATAACCGTATTACCGCCATGCATTAGTTATTAATAGTAATCAATTACG
GGGTCATTAGTTCATAGCCCATATATGGAGTTCCGCGTTACATAACTTACGGTAAATGGCCCGCCTGGCT
GACCGCCCAACGACCCCCGCCCATTGACGTCAATAATGACGTATGTTCCCATAGTAACGCCAATAGGGAC
TTTCCATTGACGTCAATGGGTGGAGTATTTACGGTAAACTGCCCACTTGGCAGTACATCAAGTGTATCAT
ATGCCAAGTACGCCCCCTATTGACGTCAATGACGGTAAATGGCCCGCCTGGCATTATGCCCAGTACATGA
CCTTATGGGACTTTCCTACTTGGCAGTACATCTACGTATTAGTCATCGCTATTACCATGGTGATGCGGTT
TTGGCAGTACATCAATGGGCGTGGATAGCGGTTTGACTCACGGGGATTTCCAAGTCTCCACCCCATTGAC
GTCAATGGGAGTTTGTTTTGGCACCAAAATCAACGGGACTTTCCAAAATGTCGTAACAACTCCGCCCCAT
TGACGCAAATGGGCGGTAGGCGTGTACGGTGGGAGGTCTATATAAGCAGAGCTGGTTTAGTGAACCGTCA
GATCCGCTAGCGCTACCGGACTCAGATCTCGAGGCCACCATGCCCACCGTGGACGATATCCTGGAGCAAG
TGGGCGAGAGCGGCTGGTTCCAGAAGCAGGCCTTTCTGATCCTGTGCCTGCTGTCCGCCGCCTTCGCCCC
TATCTGCGTGGGCATCGTGTTCCTGGGCTTTACCCCAGACCACCACTGCCAGAGCCCAGGAGTGGCAGAG
CTGTCTCAGAGATGTGGCTGGAGCCCAGCCGAGGAGCTGAACTACACAGTGCCAGGACTGGGACCTGCAG
GAGAGGCCTTTCTGGGCCAGTGCCGGAGATATGAGGTGGACTGGAACCAGTCTGCCCTGAGCTGCGTGGA
TCCTCTGGCCTCCCTGGCCACCAATAGGTCTCACCTGCCACTGGGACCATGCCAGGACGGATGGGTGTAC
GATACCCCAGGCAGCTCCATCGTGACAGAGTTCAACCTGGTGTGCGCCGACTCTTGGAAGCTGGATCTGT
TTCAGAGCTGTCTGAATGCCGGCTTCCTGTTTGGCAGCCTGGGCGTGGGCTATTTCGCCGATAGATTTGG
CAGGAAGCTGTGCCTGCTGGGAACCGTGCTGGTGAACGCCGTGTCCGGCGTGCTGATGGCCTTCAGCCCC
AATTACATGTCCATGCTGCTGTTTCGCCTGCTGCAGGGCCTGGTGTCTAAGGGCAATTGGATGGCCGGCT
ATACCCTGATCACAGAGTTCGTGGGATCCGGATCTAGGAGGACAGTGGCCATCATGTACCAGATGGCCTT
TACCGTGGGACTGGTGGCCCTGACAGGACTGGCATATGCACTGCCACACTGGAGGTGGCTGCAGCTGGCC
GTGTCCCTGCCCACCTTCCTGTTTCTGCTGTACTATTGGTGCGTGCCTGAGAGCCCAAGATGGCTGCTGT
CCCAGAAGAGGAACACAGAGGCCATCAAGATCATGGACCACATCGCCCAGAAGAATGGCAAGCTGCCCCC
TGCCGACCTGAAGATGCTGAGCCTGGAGGAGGATGTGACCGAGAAGCTGAGCCCCTCCTTCGCCGACCTG
TTTCGGACCCCTCGGCTGAGAAAGAGGACATTCATCCTGATGTACCTGTGGTTTACCGATTCCGTGCTGT
ATCAGGGCCTGATCCTGCACATGGGCGCCACATCCGGCAACCTGTACCTGGACTTCCTGTATTCTGCCCT
GGTGGAGATCCCAGGCGCCTTTATCGCCCTGATCACAATCGATCGCGTGGGCCGGATCTACCCCATGGCA
ATGTCTAACCTGCTGGCAGGAGCAGCATGTCTGGTCATGATCTTCATCAGCCCCGACCTGCACTGGCTGA
ATATCATCATCATGTGCGTGGGCCGCATGGGCATCACCATCGCCATCCAGATGATCTGTCTGGTGAACGC
CGAGCTGTATCCTACATTTGTGCGGAATCTGGGCGTGATGGTGTGCTCTAGCCTGTGCGATATCGGCGGC
ATCATCACCCCTTTCATCGTGTTTCGCCTGAGGGAAGTGTGGCAGGCCCTGCCACTGATCCTGTTCGCCG
TGCTGGGACTGCTGGCAGCAGGAGTGACCCTGCTGCTGCCTGAGACAAAGGGCGTGGCCCTGCCAGAGAC
CATGAAGGATGCCGAGAACCTGGGCAGAAAGGCCAAGCCCAAGGAGAATACAATCTACCTGAAGGTGCAG
ACCTCCGAGCCTTCTGGCACAGGAGGCTCCGGAATTCTGCAGTCGACGGTACCGCGGGCCCGGGATCCAC
CGGTCGCCACCATGGTAGCAGGTCATGCCTCTGGCAGCCCCGCATTCGGGACCGCCTCTCATTCGAATTG
CGAACATGAAGAGATCCACCTCGCCGGCTCGATCCAGCCGCATGGCGCGCTTCTGGTCGTCAGCGAACAT
GATCATCGCGTCATCCAGGCCAGCGCCAACGCCGCGGAATTTCTGAATCTCGGAAGCGTACTCGGCGTTC
CGCTCGCCGAGATCGACGGCGATCTGTTGATCAAGATCCTGCCGCATCTCGATCCCACCGCCGAAGGCAT
GCCGGTCGCGGTGCGCTGCCGGATCGGCAATCCCTCTACGGAGTACTGCGGTCTGATGCATCGGCCTCCG
GAAGGCGGGCTGATCATCGAACTCGAACGTGCCGGCCCGTCGATCGATCTGTCAGGCACGCTGGCGCCGG
CGCTGGAGCGGATCCGCACGGCGGGTTCACTGCGCGCGCTGTGCGATGACACCGTGCTGCTGTTTCAGCA
GTGCACCGGCTACGACCGGGTGATGGTGTATCGTTTCGATGAGCAAGGCCACGGCCTGGTATTCTCCGAG
TGCCATGTGCCTGGGCTCGAATCCTATTTCGGCAACCGCTATCCGTCGTCGACTGTCCCGCAGATGGCGC
GGCAGCTGTACGTGCGGCAGCGCGTCCGCGTGCTGGTCGACGTCACCTATCAGCCGGTGCCGCTGGAGCC
GCGGCTGTCGCCGCTGACCGGGCGCGATCTCGACATGTCGGGCTGCTTCCTGCGCTCGATGTCGCCGTGC
CATCTGCAGTTCCTGAAGGACATGGGCGTGCGCGCCACCCTGGCGGTGTCGCTGGTGGTCGGCGGCAAGC
TGTGGGGCCTGGTTGTCTGTCACCATTATCTGCCGCGCTTCATCCGTTTCGAGCTGCGGGCGATCTGCAA
ACGGCTCGCCGAAAGGATCGCGACGCGGATCACCGCGCTTGAGAGCTAAGCGGCCGCGACTCTAGATCAT
AATCAGCCATACCACATTTGTAGAGGTTTTACTTGCTTTAAAAAACCTCCCACACCTCCCCCTGAACCTG
AAACATAAAATGAATGCAATTGTTGTTGTTAACTTGTTTATTGCAGCTTATAATGGTTACAAATAAAGCA
ATAGCATCACAAATTTCACAAATAAAGCATTTTTTTCACTGCATTCTAGTTGTGGTTTGTCCAAACTCAT
CAATGTATCTTAAGGCGTAAATTGTAAGCGTTAATATTTTGTTAAAATTCGCGTTAAATTTTTGTTAAAT
CAGCTCATTTTTTAACCAATAGGCCGAAATCGGCAAAATCCCTTATAAATCAAAAGAATAGACCGAGATA
GGGT
[37 nt withheld, positions 3715-3751]
AAAGAACGTGGACTCCAACGTCAAAGG
[49 nt withheld, positions 3779-3827]
T
[91 nt withheld, positions 3829-3919]
G
[124 nt withheld, positions 3921-4044]
CAGGTGGCACTTTTCGGGGAAATGTGCGCGGAACCCCTATTTGTTTATTTTTCTAAATACATTCAAATAT
GTATCCGCTCATGAGACAATAACCCTGATAAATGCTTCAATAATATTGAAAAAGGAAGAGTCCTGAGGCG
GAAAGAACCAGCTGTGGAATGTGTGTCAGTTAGGGTGTGGAAAGTCCCCAGGCTCCCCAGCAGGCAGAAG
TATGCAAAGCATGCATCTCAATTAGTCAGCAACCAGGTGTGGAAAGTCCCCAGGCTCCCCAGCAGGCAGA
AGTATGCAAAGCATGCATCTCAATTAGTCAGCAACCATAGTCCCGCCCCTAACTCCGCCCATCCCGCCCC
TAACTCCGCCCAGTTCCGCCCATTCTCCGCCCCATGGCTGACTAATTTTTTTTATTTATGCAGAGGCCGA
GGCCGCCTCGGCCTCTGAGCTATTCCAGAAGTAGTGAGGAGGCTTTTTTGGAGGCCTAGGCTTTTGCAAA
GATCGATCAAGAGACAGGATGAGGATCGTTTCGCATGATTGAACAAGATGGATTGCACGCAGGTTCTCCG
GCCGCTTGGGTGGAGAGGCTATTCGGCTATGACTGGGCACAACAGACAATCGGCTGCTCTGATGCCGCCG
TGTTCCGGCTGTCAGCGCAGGGGCGCCCGGTTCTTTTTGTCAAGACCGACCTGTCCGGTGCCCTGAATGA
ACTGCAAGACGAGGCAGCGCGGCTATCGTGGCTGGCCACGACGGGCGTTCCTTGCGCAGCTGTGCTCGAC
GTTGTCACTGAAGCGGGAAGGGACTGGCTGCTATTGGGCGAAGTGCCGGGGCAGGATCTCCTGTCATCTC
ACCTTGCTCCTGCCGAGAAAGTATCCATCATGGCTGATGCAATGCGGCGGCTGCATACGCTTGATCCGGC
TACCTGCCCATTCGACCACCAAGCGAAACATCGCATCGAGCGAGCACGTACTCGGATGGAAGCCGGTCTT
GTCGATCAGGATGATCTGGACGAAGAGCATCAGGGGCTCGCGCCAGCCGAACTGTTCGCCAGGCTCAAGG
CGAGCATGCCCGACGGCGAGGATCTCGTCGTGACCCATGGCGATGCCTGCTTGCCGAATATCATGGTGGA
AAATGGCCGCTTTTCTGGATTCATCGACTGTGGCCGGCTGGGTGTGGCGGACCGCTATCAGGACATAGCG
TTGGCTACCCGTGATATTGCTGAAGAGCTTGGCGGCGAATGGGCTGACCGCTTCCTCGTGCTTTACGGTA
TCGCCGCTCCCGATTCGCAGCGCATCGCCTTCTATCGCCTTCTTGACGAGTTCTTCTGAGCGGGACTCTG
GGGTTCGAAATGACCGACCAAGCGACGCCCAACCTGCCATCACGAGATTTCGATTCCACCGCCGCCTTCT
ATGAAAGGTTGGGCTTCGGAATCGTTTTCCGGGACGCCGGCTGGATGATCCTCCAGCGCGGGGATCTCAT
GCTGGAGTTCTTCGCCCACCCTAGGGGGAGGCTAACTGAAACACGGAAGGAGACAATACCGGAAGGAACC
CGCGCTATGACGGCAATAAAAAGACAGAATAAAACGCACGGTGTTGGGTCGTTTGTTCATAAACGCGGGG
TTCGGTCCCAGGGCTGGCACTCTGTCGATACCCCACCGAGACCCCATTGGGGCCAATACGCCCGCGTTTC
TTCCTTTTCCCCACCCCACCCCCCAAGTTCGGGTGAAGGCCCAGGGCTCGCAGCCAACGTCGGGGCGGCA
GGCCCTGCCATAGCCTCAGGTTACTCATATATACTTTAGATTGATTTAAAACTTCATTTTTAATTTAAAA
GGATCTAGGTGAAGATCCTTTTTGATAATCTCATGACCAAAATCCCTTAACGTGAGTTTTCGTTCCACTG
AGCGTCAGACCCCGTAGAAAAGATCAAAGGATCTTCTTGAGATCCTTTTTTTCTGCGCGTAATCTGCTGC
TTGCAAACAAAAAAACCACCGCTACCAGCGGTGGTTTGTTTGCCGGATCAAGAGCTACCAACTCTTTTTC
CGAAGGTAACTGGCTTCAGCAGAGCGCAGATACCAAATACTGTTCTTCTAGTGTAGCCGTAGTTAGGCCA
CCACTTCAAGAACTCTGTAGCACCGCCTACATACCTCGCTCTGCTAATCCTGTTACCAGTGGCTGCTGCC
AGTGGCGATAAGTCGTGTCTTACCGGGTTGGACTCAAGACGATAGTTACCGGATAAGGCGCAGCGGTCGG
GCTGAACGGGGGGTTCGTGCACACAGCCCAGCTTGGAGCGAACGACCTACACCGAACTGAGATACCTACA
GCGTGAGCTATGAGAAAGCGCCACGCTTCCCGAAGGGAGAAAGGCGGACAGGTATCCGGTAAGCGGCAGG
GTCGGAACAGGAGAGCGCACGAGGGAGCTTCCAGGGGGAAACGCCTGGTATCTTTATAGTCCTGTCGGGT
TTCGCCACCTCTGACTTGAGCGTCGATTTTTGTGATGCTCGTCAGGGGGGCGGAGCCTATGGAAAAACGC
CAGCAACGCGGCCTTTTTACGGTTCCTGGCCTTTTGCTGGCCTTTTGCTCACATGTTCTTTCCT
